Addgene plasmid #21691: pLenti6/V5/DEST-VPS35
Depositing lab: Lynda Chin. Depositing organization: Dana-Farber Cancer Institute. Publication: GOLPH3 modulates mTOR signalling and rapamycin sensitivity in cancer. Scott KL, Kabbarah O, Liang MC, Ivanova E, Anagnostou V, Wu J, Dhakal S, Wu M, Chen S, Feinberg T, Huang J, Saci A, Widlund HR, Fisher DE, Xiao Y, Rimm DL, Protopopov A, Wong KK, Chin L. Nature. 2009 Jun 25. 459(7250):1085-90. 10.1038/nature08109 PubMed 19553991.
Backbone
  Vector backbone: pLenti6/V5/DEST
  Backbone manufacturer: Invitrogen
  Backbone size w/o insert (bp): 2391
  Vector type: Mammalian Expression, Lentiviral ; Invitrogen Gateway Destination vector
  Selectable markers: Blasticidin
Growth in bacteria
  Bacterial resistance: Ampicillin, 100 μg/mL
  Growth temperature: 37°C
  Growth strain: Stbl3
  Growth instructions: Invitrogen stbl3
  Copy number: Unknown
Gene/Insert
  Gene/Insert name: Vacuolar Protein Sorting 35 homolog (alt name: VPS35)
  Species: H. sapiens (human)
  Insert size (bp): 2391
  GenBank ID: NM_018206
  Entrez Gene: VPS35 (a.k.a. MEM3, PARK17)
  Tag / fusion protein: V5 (C terminal on backbone)
  Cloning method: Gateway Cloning; 5′ cloning site att (not destroyed); 3′ cloning site att (not destroyed)
  Sequencing primers: 5′ CMVF; 3′ V5R
Terms and licenses: Academic/Nonprofit Terms; Industry Terms: Not Available to Industry
How to cite: pLenti6/V5/DEST-VPS35 was a gift from Lynda Chin (Addgene plasmid # 21691 ; http://n2t.net/addgene:21691 ; RRID:Addgene_21691)
