[The description below was written by a language model from this plasmid's Addgene catalogue record and pLannotate feature annotations shown in this document.]
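Description:
pLenti6/V5/DEST-VPS35 is a third-generation-style, self-inactivating HIV-1 lentiviral expression plasmid built on Invitrogen's pLenti6/V5/DEST Gateway destination backbone and carrying the human VPS35 (vacuolar protein sorting 35 homolog, also known as MEM3 or PARK17) open reading frame. It is propagated in E. coli through a high-copy ColE1/pUC-type origin with ampicillin selection (AmpR), and the recorded host is the recombination-deficient Stbl3 strain commonly used for LTR-containing plasmids. An f1 origin, an SV40 origin and remnants of a pBluescript-type backbone (lac promoter/operator, lacZα fragment, T3 and T7 promoters) are also annotated. The sequenced plasmid is 9,420 nt. The catalogue's backbone size of 2,391 bp simply repeats the insert size and looks like an entry error.

The viral transfer cassette starts with an RSV promoter fused to a truncated 5' LTR, which drives Tat-independent production of genomic RNA in packaging cells. This is followed by the Ψ packaging signal with a gag fragment and the Rev response element, and the cassette ends at a ΔU3 3' LTR followed by an SV40 polyadenylation signal. Within the cassette, the CMV enhancer/promoter drives VPS35, which is flanked by the attB1 and attB2 sites left by Gateway recombination. A backbone-encoded V5 epitope lies downstream of the insert and is recorded as a C-terminal tag for antibody detection. A second unit places the blasticidin S deaminase gene under tandem SV40 and EM7 promoters, allowing blasticidin selection of transduced mammalian cells.

The construct is suited to transient or stable expression of V5-tagged VPS35, a retromer component, in mammalian cells. It was deposited in connection with a study of GOLPH3, mTOR signalling and rapamycin sensitivity in cancer.
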