Features (pLannotate 1.2.2; 31 found; start..end, strand, type, name):
     54..642     +  rep_origin     ori: high-copy-number ColE1/pMB1/pBR322/pUC origin of replication
    825..917     +  CDS            lacI (fragment): lac repressor; lacI; The lac repressor binds to the lac operator to inhibit transcription in E. coli. This inhibition can be relieved by adding lactose or isopropyl-β-D-thiogalactopyranoside (IPTG).
    930..951     +  protein_bind   CAP binding site: CAP binding activates transcription in the presence of cAMP. E. coli catabolite activator protein
    966..996     +  promoter       lac promoter: promoter for the E. coli lac operon
   1004..1020    +  protein_bind   lac operator: The lac repressor binds to the lac operator to inhibit transcription in E. coli. This inhibition can be relieved by adding lactose or isopropyl-β-D-thiogalactopyranoside (IPTG). lac repressor encoded by lacI
   1065..1083    +  promoter       T3 promoter: promoter for bacteriophage T3 RNA polymerase
   1111..1337    +  promoter       RSV promoter: Rous sarcoma virus enhancer/promoter
   1338..1518    +  LTR            5' LTR (truncated): truncated 5' long terminal repeat (LTR) from HIV-1
   1565..1690    +  misc_feature   HIV-1 Ψ: packaging signal of human immunodeficiency virus type 1
   1674..2037    +  CDS            HIV-1 gag (fragment): gag protein from human immunodeficiency virus 1; gag
   2183..2416    +  misc_feature   RRE: The Rev response element (RRE) of HIV-1 allows for Rev-dependent mRNA export from the nucleus to the cytoplasm.
   2793..2893    +  CDS            Rev (fragment): human immunodeficiency virus 1 (HIV-1) Rev protein; rev; enhances nuclear export of unspliced and incompletely spliced viral mRNAs
   2894..2914    -  misc_feature   MCS (fragment): pBluescript multiple cloning site
   2924..3227    +  enhancer       CMV enhancer: human cytomegalovirus immediate early enhancer
   3228..3431    +  promoter       CMV promoter: human cytomegalovirus (CMV) immediate early promoter
   3549..3566    +  protein_bind   attB1 (fragment): mutant version of attB; core recombination site for the Gateway® BP reaction BP Clonase™
   3572..5959    +  CDS            VPS35 (sequence withheld): VPS35_HUMAN - Also known as MEM3. Experimental evidence at protein level: Swiss-Prot protein existence level 1. (Microbial infection) The heterotrimeric retromer cargo- selective complex (CSC) mediates the exit of human papillomavirus from the early endosome and the delivery to the Golgi apparatus. From Homo sapiens (Human).
   5967..5984    -  protein_bind   attB2 (fragment): mutant version of attB; core recombination site for the Gateway® BP reaction BP Clonase™
   6038..6079    +  CDS            V5 tag: epitope tag from simian virus 5
   6121..6450    +  promoter       SV40 promoter: SV40 enhancer and early promoter
   6498..6545    +  promoter       EM7 promoter: synthetic bacterial promoter&nbsp
   6564..6962    +  CDS            BSD: blasticidin S deaminase; Aspergillus terreus BSD; confers resistance to blasticidin
   6979..7047    +  CDS            nef (fragment): NEF_HV1Z2 - Experimental evidence at protein level: Swiss-Prot protein existence level 1. Extracellular Nef protein targets CD4(+) T-lymphocytes for apoptosis by interacting with CXCR4 surface receptors. From Human immunodeficiency virus type 1 group M subtype D (isolate Z2/CDC-Z34) (HIV-1).
   7049..7282    +  LTR            3' LTR (ΔU3): self-inactivating 3' long terminal repeat (LTR) from HIV-1
   7354..7475    +  polyA_signal   SV40 poly(A) signal: SV40 polyadenylation signal
   7515..7650    +  rep_origin     SV40 ori: SV40 origin of replication
   7671..7689    -  promoter       T7 promoter: promoter for bacteriophage T7 RNA polymerase
   7697..7852    +  CDS            lacZα (fragment): LacZα fragment of β-galactosidase; lacZ fragment
   7857..8285    +  rep_origin     f1 ori (sequence partly withheld): f1 bacteriophage origin of replication; arrow indicates direction of (+) strand synthesis
   8338..8442    +  promoter       AmpR promoter: bla
   8443..9303    +  CDS            AmpR: β-lactamase; bla; confers resistance to ampicillin, carbenicillin, and related antibiotics
>Addgene plasmid #21691 | pLenti6/V5/DEST-VPS35 | addgene full sequence | sequence record 205958 | Addgene NGS Result
GAGTTTTCGTTCCACTGAGCGTCAGACCCCGTAGAAAAGATCAAAGGATCTTCTTGAGATCCTTTTTTTC
TGCGCGTAATCTGCTGCTTGCAAACAAAAAAACCACCGCTACCAGCGGTGGTTTGTTTGCCGGATCAAGA
GCTACCAACTCTTTTTCCGAAGGTAACTGGCTTCAGCAGAGCGCAGATACCAAATACTGTTCTTCTAGTG
TAGCCGTAGTTAGGCCACCACTTCAAGAACTCTGTAGCACCGCCTACATACCTCGCTCTGCTAATCCTGT
TACCAGTGGCTGCTGCCAGTGGCGATAAGTCGTGTCTTACCGGGTTGGACTCAAGACGATAGTTACCGGA
TAAGGCGCAGCGGTCGGGCTGAACGGGGGGTTCGTGCACACAGCCCAGCTTGGAGCGAACGACCTACACC
GAACTGAGATACCTACAGCGTGAGCTATGAGAAAGCGCCACGCTTCCCGAAGGGAGAAAGGCGGACAGGT
ATCCGGTAAGCGGCAGGGTCGGAACAGGAGAGCGCACGAGGGAGCTTCCAGGGGGAAACGCCTGGTATCT
TTATAGTCCTGTCGGGTTTCGCCACCTCTGACTTGAGCGTCGATTTTTGTGATGCTCGTCAGGGGGGCGG
AGCCTATGGAAAAACGCCAGCAACGCGGCCTTTTTACGGTTCCTGGCCTTTTGCTGGCCTTTTGCTCACA
TGTTCTTTCCTGCGTTATCCCCTGATTCTGTGGATAACCGTATTACCGCCTTTGAGTGAGCTGATACCGC
TCGCCGCAGCCGAACGACCGAGCGCAGCGAGTCAGTGAGCGAGGAAGCGGAAGAGCGCCCAATACGCAAA
CCGCCTCTCCCCGCGCGTTGGCCGATTCATTAATGCAGCTGGCACGACAGGTTTCCCGACTGGAAAGCGG
GCAGTGAGCGCAACGCAATTAATGTGAGTTAGCTCACTCATTAGGCACCCCAGGCTTTACACTTTATGCT
TCCGGCTCGTATGTTGTGTGGAATTGTGAGCGGATAACAATTTCACACAGGAAACAGCTATGACCATGAT
TACGCCAAGCGCGCAATTAACCCTCACTAAAGGGAACAAAAGCTGGAGCTGCAAGCTTAATGTAGTCTTA
TGCAATACTCTTGTAGTCTTGCAACATGGTAACGATGAGTTAGCAACATGCCTTACAAGGAGAGAAAAAG
CACCGTGCATGCCGATTGGTGGAAGTAAGGTGGTACGATCGTGCCTTATTAGGAAGGCAACAGACGGGTC
TGACATGGATTGGACGAACCACTGAATTGCCGCATTGCAGAGATATTGTATTTAAGTGCCTAGCTCGATA
CATAAACGGGTCTCTCTGGTTAGACCAGATCTGAGCCTGGGAGCTCTCTGGCTAACTAGGGAACCCACTG
CTTAAGCCTCAATAAAGCTTGCCTTGAGTGCTTCAAGTAGTGTGTGCCCGTCTGTTGTGTGACTCTGGTA
ACTAGAGATCCCTCAGACCCTTTTAGTCAGTGTGGAAAATCTCTAGCAGTGGCGCCCGAACAGGGACTTG
AAAGCGAAAGGGAAACCAGAGGAGCTCTCTCGACGCAGGACTCGGCTTGCTGAAGCGCGCACGGCAAGAG
GCGAGGGGCGGCGACTGGTGAGTACGCCAAAAATTTTGACTAGCGGAGGCTAGAAGGAGAGAGATGGGTG
CGAGAGCGTCAGTATTAAGCGGGGGAGAATTAGATCGCGATGGGAAAAAATTCGGTTAAGGCCAGGGGGA
AAGAAAAAATATAAATTAAAACATATAGTATGGGCAAGCAGGGAGCTAGAACGATTCGCAGTTAATCCTG
GCCTGTTAGAAACATCAGAAGGCTGTAGACAAATACTGGGACAGCTACAACCATCCCTTCAGACAGGATC
AGAAGAACTTAGATCATTATATAATACAGTAGCAACCCTCTATTGTGTGCATCAAAGGATAGAGATAAAA
GACACCAAGGAAGCTTTAGACAAGATAGAGGAAGAGCAAAACAAAAGTAAGACCACCGCACAGCAAGCGG
CCGCTGATCTTCAGACCTGGAGGAGGAGATATGAGGGACAATTGGAGAAGTGAATTATATAAATATAAAG
TAGTAAAAATTGAACCATTAGGAGTAGCACCCACCAAGGCAAAGAGAAGAGTGGTGCAGAGAGAAAAAAG
AGCAGTGGGAATAGGAGCTTTGTTCCTTGGGTTCTTGGGAGCAGCAGGAAGCACTATGGGCGCAGCGTCA
ATGACGCTGACGGTACAGGCCAGACAATTATTGTCTGGTATAGTGCAGCAGCAGAACAATTTGCTGAGGG
CTATTGAGGCGCAACAGCATCTGTTGCAACTCACAGTCTGGGGCATCAAGCAGCTCCAGGCAAGAATCCT
GGCTGTGGAAAGATACCTAAAGGATCAACAGCTCCTGGGGATTTGGGGTTGCTCTGGAAAACTCATTTGC
ACCACTGCTGTGCCTTGGAATGCTAGTTGGAGTAATAAATCTCTGGAACAGATTTGGAATCACACGACCT
GGATGGAGTGGGACAGAGAAATTAACAATTACACAAGCTTAATACACTCCTTAATTGAAGAATCGCAAAA
CCAGCAAGAAAAGAATGAACAAGAATTATTGGAATTAGATAAATGGGCAAGTTTGTGGAATTGGTTTAAC
ATAACAAATTGGCTGTGGTATATAAAATTATTCATAATGATAGTAGGAGGCTTGGTAGGTTTAAGAATAG
TTTTTGCTGTACTTTCTATAGTGAATAGAGTTAGGCAGGGATATTCACCATTATCGTTTCAGACCCACCT
CCCAACCCCGAGGGGACCCGACAGGCCCGAAGGAATAGAAGAAGAAGGTGGAGAGAGAGACAGAGACAGA
TCCATTCGATTAGTGAACGGATCTCGACGGTATCGATAAGCTTGGGAGTTCCGCGTTACATAACTTACGG
TAAATGGCCCGCCTGGCTGACCGCCCAACGACCCCCGCCCATTGACGTCAATAATGACGTATGTTCCCAT
AGTAACGCCAATAGGGACTTTCCATTGACGTCAATGGGTGGAGTATTTACGGTAAACTGCCCACTTGGCA
GTACATCAAGTGTATCATATGCCAAGTACGCCCCCTATTGACGTCAATGACGGTAAATGGCCCGCCTGGC
ATTATGCCCAGTACATGACCTTATGGGACTTTCCTACTTGGCAGTACATCTACGTATTAGTCATCGCTAT
TACCATGGTGATGCGGTTTTGGCAGTACATCAATGGGCGTGGATAGCGGTTTGACTCACGGGGATTTCCA
AGTCTCCACCCCATTGACGTCAATGGGAGTTTGTTTTGGCACCAAAATCAACGGGACTTTCCAAAATGTC
GTAACAACTCCGCCCCATTGACGCAAATGGGCGGTAGGCGTGTACGGTGGGAGGTCTATATAAGCAGAGC
TCGTTTAGTGAACCGTCAGATCGCCTGGAGACGCCATCCACGCTGTTTTGACCTCCATAGAAGACACCGA
CTCTAGAGGATCCACTAGTCCAGTGTGGTGGAATTCTGCAGATATCAACAAGTTTGTACAAAAAAGTTGG
C
[2388 nt withheld, positions 3572-5959]
TACTCAACTTTCTTGTACAAAGTGGTTGATATCCAGCACAGTGGCGGCCGCTCGAGTCTAGAGGGCCCGC
GGTTCGAAGGTAAGCCTATCCCTAACCCTCTCCTCGGTCTCGATTCTACGCGTACCGGTTAGTAATGAGT
TTGGAATTAATTCTGTGGAATGTGTGTCAGTTAGGGTGTGGAAAGTCCCCAGGCTCCCCAGCAGGCAGAA
GTATGCAAAGCATGCATCTCAATTAGTCAGCAACCAGGTGTGGAAAGTCCCCAGGCTCCCCAGCAGGCAG
AAGTATGCAAAGCATGCATCTCAATTAGTCAGCAACCATAGTCCCGCCCCTAACTCCGCCCATCCCGCCC
CTAACTCCGCCCAGTTCCGCCCATTCTCCGCCCCATGGCTGACTAATTTTTTTTATTTATGCAGAGGCCG
AGGCCGCCTCTGCCTCTGAGCTATTCCAGAAGTAGTGAGGAGGCTTTTTTGGAGGCCTAGGCTTTTGCAA
AAAGCTCCCGGGAGCTTGTATATCCATTTTCGGATCTGATCAGCACGTGTTGACAATTAATCATCGGCAT
AGTATATCGGCATAGTATAATACGACAAGGTGAGGAACTAAACCATGGCCAAGCCTTTGTCTCAAGAAGA
ATCCACCCTCATTGAAAGAGCAACGGCTACAATCAACAGCATCCCCATCTCTGAAGACTACAGCGTCGCC
AGCGCAGCTCTCTCTAGCGACGGCCGCATCTTCACTGGTGTCAATGTATATCATTTTACTGGGGGACCTT
GTGCAGAACTCGTGGTGCTGGGCACTGCTGCTGCTGCGGCAGCTGGCAACCTGACTTGTATCGTCGCGAT
CGGAAATGAGAACAGGGGCATCTTGAGCCCCTGCGGACGGTGCCGACAGGTGCTTCTCGATCTGCATCCT
GGGATCAAAGCCATAGTGAAGGACAGTGATGGACAGCCGACGGCAGTTGGGATTCGTGAATTGCTGCCCT
CTGGTTATGTGTGGGAGGGCTAAGCACAATTCGAGCTCGGTACCTTTAAGACCAATGACTTACAAGGCAG
CTGTAGATCTTAGCCACTTTTTAAAAGAAAAGGGGGGACTGGAAGGGCTAATTCACTCCCAACGAAGACA
AGATCTGCTTTTTGCTTGTACTGGGTCTCTCTGGTTAGACCAGATCTGAGCCTGGGAGCTCTCTGGCTAA
CTAGGGAACCCACTGCTTAAGCCTCAATAAAGCTTGCCTTGAGTGCTTCAAGTAGTGTGTGCCCGTCTGT
TGTGTGACTCTGGTAACTAGAGATCCCTCAGACCCTTTTAGTCAGTGTGGAAAATCTCTAGCAGTAGTAG
TTCATGTCATCTTATTATTCAGTATTTATAACTTGCAAAGAAATGAATATCAGAGAGTGAGAGGAACTTG
TTTATTGCAGCTTATAATGGTTACAAATAAAGCAATAGCATCACAAATTTCACAAATAAAGCATTTTTTT
CACTGCATTCTAGTTGTGGTTTGTCCAAACTCATCAATGTATCTTATCATGTCTGGCTCTAGCTATCCCG
CCCCTAACTCCGCCCATCCCGCCCCTAACTCCGCCCAGTTCCGCCCATTCTCCGCCCCATGGCTGACTAA
TTTTTTTTATTTATGCAGAGGCCGAGGCCGCCTCGGCCTCTGAGCTATTCCAGAAGTAGTGAGGAGGCTT
TTTTGGAGGCCTAGGGACGTACCCAATTCGCCCTATAGTGAGTCGTATTACGCGCGCTCACTGGCCGTCG
TTTTACAACGTCGTGACTGGGAAAACCCTGGCGTTACCCAACTTAATCGCCTTGCAGCACATCCCCCTTT
CGCCAGCTGGCGTAATAGCGAAGAGGCCCGCACCGATCGCCCTTCCCAACAGTTGCGCAGCCTGAATGGC
GAATGGG
[124 nt withheld, positions 7857-7980]
C
[91 nt withheld, positions 7982-8072]
A
[49 nt withheld, positions 8074-8122]
CCTTTGACGTTGGAGTCCACGTTCTTT
[37 nt withheld, positions 8150-8186]
ACCCTATCTCGGTCTATTCTTTTGATTTATAAGGGATTTTGCCGATTTCGGCCTATTGGTTAAAAAATGA
GCTGATTTAACAAAAATTTAACGCGAATTTTAACAAAATATTAACGCTTACAATTTAGGTGGCACTTTTC
GGGGAAATGTGCGCGGAACCCCTATTTGTTTATTTTTCTAAATACATTCAAATATGTATCCGCTCATGAG
ACAATAACCCTGATAAATGCTTCAATAATATTGAAAAAGGAAGAGTATGAGTATTCAACATTTCCGTGTC
GCCCTTATTCCCTTTTTTGCGGCATTTTGCCTTCCTGTTTTTGCTCACCCAGAAACGCTGGTGAAAGTAA
AAGATGCTGAAGATCAGTTGGGTGCACGAGTGGGTTACATCGAACTGGATCTCAACAGCGGTAAGATCCT
TGAGAGTTTTCGCCCCGAAGAACGTTTTCCAATGATGAGCACTTTTAAAGTTCTGCTATGTGGCGCGGTA
TTATCCCGTATTGACGCCGGGCAAGAGCAACTCGGTCGCCGCATACACTATTCTCAGAATGACTTGGTTG
AGTACTCACCAGTCACAGAAAAGCATCTTACGGATGGCATGACAGTAAGAGAATTATGCAGTGCTGCCAT
AACCATGAGTGATAACACTGCGGCCAACTTACTTCTGACAACGATCGGAGGACCGAAGGAGCTAACCGCT
TTTTTGCACAACATGGGGGATCATGTAACTCGCCTTGATCGTTGGGAACCGGAGCTGAATGAAGCCATAC
CAAACGACGAGCGTGACACCACGATGCCTGTAGCAATGGCAACAACGTTGCGCAAACTATTAACTGGCGA
ACTACTTACTCTAGCTTCCCGGCAACAATTAATAGACTGGATGGAGGCGGATAAAGTTGCAGGACCACTT
CTGCGCTCGGCCCTTCCGGCTGGCTGGTTTATTGCTGATAAATCTGGAGCCGGTGAGCGTGGGTCTCGCG
GTATCATTGCAGCACTGGGGCCAGATGGTAAGCCCTCCCGTATCGTAGTTATCTACACGACGGGGAGTCA
GGCAACTATGGATGAACGAAATAGACAGATCGCTGAGATAGGTGCCTCACTGATTAAGCATTGGTAACTG
TCAGACCAAGTTTACTCATATATACTTTAGATTGATTTAAAACTTCATTTTTAATTTAAAAGGATCTAGG
TGAAGATCCTTTTTGATAATCTCATGACCAAAATCCCTTAACGT
