>Addgene plasmid #21691 | pLenti6/V5/DEST-VPS35 | addgene partial sequence | sequence record 27465 | 21691 with pBABE-3
ACCGGTACGCGTAGAATCGAGACCGAGGAGAGGGTTAGGGATAGGCTTACCTTCGAACCGCGGGCCCTCT
AGACTCGAGCGGCCGCCACTGTGCTGGATATCAACCACTTTGTACAAGAAAGTTGAGTA
[635 nt withheld, positions 130-764]
AAAAAGTCTTAAGGCA
